Addgene plasmid #160942: MSCV-HA-Nr4a1-AA
Purpose: Generation of retrovirus for the overexpression of Nr4a1 mutant (287C 288EAA)
Depositing lab: Matthew Steinhauser. Depositing organization: Brigham and Women's Hospital. Publication: Targeting nuclear receptor NR4A1-dependent adipocyte progenitor quiescence promotes metabolic adaptation to obesity. Zhang Y, Federation AJ, Kim S, O'Keefe JP, Lun M, Xiang D, Brown JD, Steinhauser ML. J Clin Invest. 2018 Nov 1;128(11):4898-4911. doi: 10.1172/JCI98353. Epub 2018 Oct 2. PubMed 30277475.
Backbone
  Vector backbone: pMSCV-PIG
  Backbone manufacturer: Addgene 21654
  Backbone size w/o insert (bp): 7656
  Total vector size (bp): 9456
  Vector type: Mammalian Expression, Retroviral
  Selectable markers: Puromycin
Growth in bacteria
  Bacterial resistance: Ampicillin, 100 μg/mL
  Growth temperature: 37°C
  Growth strain: NEB Stable
  Copy number: High Copy
Gene/Insert
  Gene/Insert name: Nr4a1
  Species: M. musculus (mouse)
  Mutation: Change Cys 287 Glu 288 into Ala Ala
  Entrez Gene: Nr4a1 (a.k.a. GFRP1, Gfrp, Hbr-1, Hbr1, Hmr, N10, NGFI-B, NGFIB, NP10, NUR77-1, NUR77-2, TIS1, TR3, nur77)
  Promoter: MSCV-LTR
  Tag / fusion protein: HA tag (N terminal on insert)
  Cloning method: Restriction Enzyme; 5′ cloning site XhoI (not destroyed); 3′ cloning site EcoRI (not destroyed)
  Sequencing primers: 5′ pLXSN: cccttgaacctcctcgttcgacc; 3′ MSCV Rev: cagcggggctgctaaagcgcatgc
Terms and licenses: Academic/Nonprofit Terms; Industry Terms: Not Available to Industry
Depositor comments: Please note: Plasmid contains a 47bp deletion in the PGK promoter. This deletion is not known to affect plasmid function.
How to cite: MSCV-HA-Nr4a1-AA was a gift from Matthew Steinhauser (Addgene plasmid # 160942 ; http://n2t.net/addgene:160942 ; RRID:Addgene_160942)
