[The description below was written by a language model from this plasmid's Addgene catalogue record and pLannotate feature annotations shown in this document.]
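Description:
MSCV-HA-Nr4a1-AA is a gammaretroviral expression plasmid built on the pMSCV-PIG backbone and intended for producing retrovirus that overexpresses a mutant form of mouse Nr4a1 (Nur77) in mammalian cells. In bacteria it is maintained through a high-copy ColE1/pUC-type origin and selected with ampicillin via the β-lactamase gene. Short remnants of lac, rop, bom, tetracycline-resistance and env sequences in the backbone are cloning leftovers rather than functional parts.

The proviral portion is flanked by murine embryonic stem cell virus 5′ and 3′ LTRs and carries the Ψ packaging signal with an adjoining truncated gag segment lacking its start codon, which together allow the transcript to be encapsidated when viral proteins are supplied in trans by a packaging system. The 5′ LTR drives the insert, cloned between XhoI and EcoRI: an N-terminal HA epitope (annotated as a short fragment matching one repeat of a 3xHA tag) fused to the Nr4a1 coding sequence, in which Cys287 and Glu288 are both changed to alanine. The record does not state the functional consequence of this substitution.

Downstream, a mouse PGK promoter drives a puromycin N-acetyltransferase–EMCV IRES–EGFP cassette, so transduced cells can be drug-selected and also tracked by green fluorescence from one bicistronic transcript. The PGK promoter is annotated as two fragments, consistent with the depositor's note of a 47 bp deletion that is not known to impair function. The sequenced record is slightly shorter than the listed total size. The associated work concerns NR4A1 in adipocyte progenitor quiescence.
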