Features (pLannotate 1.2.2; 24 found; start..end, strand, type, name):
    579..920     +  misc_feature   MESV Ψ: packaging signal of murine embryonic stem cell virus
    987..1403    +  CDS            gag (truncated): truncated Moloney murine leukemia virus (MMLV) gag gene lacking the start codon
   1431..1457    +  CDS            3xHA (fragment): three tandem HA epitope tags
   1458..3257    +  CDS            Nr4a1: NR4A1_MOUSE - Also known as Gfrp, Hmr, N10, Nur77. Experimental evidence at protein level: Swiss-Prot protein existence level 1. Orphan nuclear receptor. May act concomitantly with NURR1 in regulating the expression of delayed-early genes during liver regeneration. Binds the NGFI-B response element (NBRE) 5'-AAAAGGTCA-3'. May inhibit NF-kappa-B transactivation of IL2. Participates in energy homeostasis by sequestrating the kinase STK11 in the nucleus, thereby attenuating cytoplasmic AMPK activation (By similarity). Plays a role in the vascular response to injury (PubMed:22427340). From Mus mus
   3271..3617    +  promoter       PGK promoter (fragment): mouse phosphoglycerate kinase 1 promoter
   3610..3723    +  promoter       PGK promoter (fragment): mouse phosphoglycerate kinase 1 promoter
   3744..4343    +  CDS            PuroR: puromycin N-acetyltransferase; pac from Streptomyces alboniger; confers resistance to puromycin
   4509..4971    +  misc_feature   IRES: internal ribosome entry site (IRES) of the encephalomyocarditis virus (EMCV)
   4985..5704    +  CDS            EGFP: the original enhanced GFP (Yang et al., 1996) mammalian codon-optimized
   5721..5747    +  misc_feature   MCS (fragment): pBluescript multiple cloning site
   5806..6320    +  LTR            3' LTR: 3' long terminal repeat from murine embryonic stem cell virus
   6482..6498    -  protein_bind   lac operator: The lac repressor binds to the lac operator to inhibit transcription in E. coli. This inhibition can be relieved by adding lactose or isopropyl-β-D-thiogalactopyranoside (IPTG). lac repressor encoded by lacI
   6506..6536    -  promoter       lac promoter: promoter for the E. coli lac operon
   6551..6572    -  protein_bind   CAP binding site: CAP binding activates transcription in the presence of cAMP. E. coli catabolite activator protein
   6585..6677    -  CDS            lacI (fragment): lac repressor; lacI; The lac repressor binds to the lac operator to inhibit transcription in E. coli. This inhibition can be relieved by adding lactose or isopropyl-β-D-thiogalactopyranoside (IPTG).
   6860..7448    -  rep_origin     ori: high-copy-number ColE1/pMB1/pBR322/pUC origin of replication
   7619..8479    -  CDS            AmpR: β-lactamase; bla; confers resistance to ampicillin, carbenicillin, and related antibiotics
   8480..8584    -  promoter       AmpR promoter: bla
   8679..8714    +  CDS            rop (fragment): Rop protein, which maintains plasmids at low copy number; rop
   8816..8915    +  misc_feature   bom (fragment): basis of mobility region from pBR322
   8921..9070    -  CDS            lacZα (fragment): LacZα fragment of β-galactosidase; lacZ fragment
   9070..9271    -  CDS            TcR (fragment): tetracycline efflux protein; tet; confers resistance to tetracycline
   9272..9370    +  CDS            env (fragment): murine leukemia virus gPr80 envelope polyprotein precursor; env; proteolytically cleaved into gp70SU and p15TM subunits
   9412..515     +  LTR            5' LTR (across the origin): 5' long terminal repeat from murine embryonic stem cell virus
>Addgene plasmid #160942 | MSCV-HA-Nr4a1-AA | addgene full sequence | sequence record 319373 | Addgene NGS Result
TGAAAGACCCCACCTGTAGGTTTGGCAAGCTAGCTTAAGTAACGCCATTTTGCAAGGCATGGAAAATACA
TAACTGAGAATAGAGAAGTTCAGATCAAGGTTAGGAACAGAGAGACAGCAGAATATGGGCCAAACAGGAT
ATCTGTGGTAAGCAGTTCCTGCCCCGGCTCAGGGCCAAGAACAGATGGTCCCCAGATGCGGTCCCGCCCT
CAGCAGTTTCTAGAGAACCATCAGATGTTTCCAGGGTGCCCCAAGGACCTGAAATGACCCTGTGCCTTAT
TTGAACTAACCAATCAGTTCGCTTCTCGCTTCTGTTCGCGCGCTTCTGCTCCCCGAGCTCAATAAAAGAG
CCCACAACCCCTCACTCGGCGCGCCAGTCCTCCGATAGACTGCGTCGCCCGGGTACCCGTATTCCCAATA
AAGCCTCTTGCTGTTTGCATCCGAATCGTGGACTCGCTGATCCTTGGGAGGGTCTCCTCAGATTGATTGA
CTGCCCACCTCGGGGGTCTTTCATTTGGAGGTTCCACCGAGATTTGGAGACCCCTGCCCAGGGACCACCG
ACCCCCCCGCCGGGAGGTAAGCTGGCCAGCGGTCGTTTCGTGTCTGTCTCTGTCTTTGTGCGTGTTTGTG
CCGGCATCTAATGTTTGCGCCTGCGTCTGTACTAGTTAGCTAACTAGCTCTGTATCTGGCGGACCCGTGG
TGGAACTGACGAGTTCTGAACACCCGGCCGCAACCCTGGGAGACGTCCCAGGGACTTTGGGGGCCGTTTT
TGTGGCCCGACCTGAGGAAGGGAGTCGATGTGGAATCCGACCCCGTCAGGATATGTGGTTCTGGTAGGAG
ACGAGAACCTAAAACAGTTCCCGCCTCCGTCTGAATTTTTGCTTTCGGTTTGGAACCGAAGCCGCGCGTC
TTGTCTGCTGCAGCGCTGCAGCATCGTTCTGTGTTGTCTCTGTCTGACTGTGTTTCTGTATTTGTCTGAA
AATTAGGGCCAGACTGTTACCACTCCCTTAAGTTTGACCTTAGGTCACTGGAAAGATGTCGAGCGGATCG
CTCACAACCAGTCGGTAGATGTCAAGAAGAGACGTTGGGTTACCTTCTGCTCTGCAGAATGGCCAACCTT
TAACGTCGGATGGCCGCGAGACGGCACCTTTAACCGAGACCTCATCACCCAGGTTAAGATCAAGGTCTTT
TCACCTGGCCCGCATGGACACCCAGACCAGGTCCCCTACATCGTGACCTGGGAAGCCTTGGCTTTTGACC
CCCCTCCCTGGGTCAAGCCCTTTGTACACCCTAAGCCTCCGCCTCCTCTTCCTCCATCCGCCCCGTCTCT
CCCCCTTGAACCTCCTCGTTCGACCCCGCCTCGATCCTCCCTTTATCCAGCCCTCACTCCTTCTCTAGGC
GCCGGAATTAGATCTCTCGAGGCCACCATGTACCCATACGATGTTCCGGATTACGCTCCCTGTATTCAAG
CTCAATATGGAACACCAGCAACGAGCCCAGGACCGCGTGACCACCTGACCGGTGATCCCCTGGCCCTTGA
GTTCGGCAAGCCTACCATGGACCTGGCCAGCCCCGAGACAGCACCTGCCGCACCTGCTACACTGCCCAGC
TTCAGCACCTTCATGGACGGGTACACCGGAGAGTTTGACACCTTCCTCTACCAGCTGCCGGGGACGACCC
AGCCGTGCTCCTCAGCTTGTTCCTCTGCCTCCTCCACGTCTTCTTCCTCATCCTCGGCCACCTCCCCCGC
TTCGGCGTCCTTCAAGTTTGAGGACTTCCAGGTGTACGGCTGCTACCCGGGCACCCTGAGCGGCCCATTA
GATGAGACCCTATCCTCCAGCGGCTCTGAGTACTATGGCAGTCCCTGCTCAGCCCCCTCGCCATCTACAC
CCAACTTCCAGCCGTCCCAGCTTTCTCCCTGGGACGGCTCATTTGGCCACTTCTCCCCGAGCCAGACTTA
TGAAGGCCTCTGGGCATGGACAGAGCAGTTGCCTAAGGCTTCTTCAGGGCCTCCGCCACCTCCAACCTTC
TTCTCCTTCAGTCCTCCCACTGGCCCCAGCCCCAGCCTGGCCCAGAGTTCTCTGAAATTGTTCCCACCAC
CAGCCACCCACCAGCTTGGGGAGGGGGAGAGCTATTCCATGCCAGCAGCTTTCCCCGGCTTGGCACCCAC
CTCTCCGAACCGTGACACTTCCGGCATTCTGGACGCACCCGTGACCTCCACCAAGTCCCGGAGCGGGGCT
TCAGGTGGCAGCGAGGGCCGCTGTGCAGTCTGTGGTGACAATGCTTCGTGTCAGCACTATGGGGTCCGCA
CCGCAGCTGGCTGCAAGGGCTTCTTCAAGCGCACAGTACAGAAAAGCGCCAAGTACATCTGCCTGGCAAA
CAAGGATTGCCCTGTGGACAAGAGGCGGCGGAACCGCTGCCAGTTCTGCCGCTTCCAGAAGTGCCTGGCT
GTGGGCATGGTGAAGGAAGTTGTACGGACAGACAGCCTAAAAGGGCGGCGGGGCCGGCTACCTTCAAAAC
CCAAGCAGCCTCCAGATGCCTCCCCTACCAATCTTCTCACTTCCCTCATCCGGGCACACTTGGACTCCGG
GCCTAGCACTGCCAAATTGGACTATTCCAAGTTCCAGGAACTGGTGCTGCCCCGCTTCGGGAAGGAAGAT
GCCGGTGACGTGCAACAATTTTATGACTTGCTCTCTGGTTCCCTGGACGTTATCCGAAAGTGGGCAGAAA
AAATCCCTGGCTTCATTGAGCTTTGCCCAGGAGACCAAGACCTGTTGCTAGAGTCTGCCTTCCTGGAACT
CTTCATCCTCCGCCTGGCATACCGATCTAAACCCGGTGAGGGGAAGCTCATCTTCTGCTCAGGCCTGGTA
CTACACCAGCTGCAGTGTGCCCGTGGCTTTGGTGATTGGATTGACAACATCCTGGCCTTCTCACGGTCCC
TGCACAGCTTGGGTGTTGATGTTCCCGCCTTTGCCTGCCTGTCCGCTCTGGTCCTCATCACTGATCGACA
CGGGCTCCAGGACCCTCGTCGGGTGGAAGAGCTGCAGAATCGCATTGCTAGCTGTCTGAAGGAGCACATG
GCTACCGTGGCAGGAGACCCACAGCCGGCCAGCTGCCTGTCACGTCTGCTGGGCAAACTGCCTGAGCTTC
GGACCCTGTGCACTCAAGGCCTGCAGCGCATCTTTTGCCTCAAGTTGGAGGACTTGGTACCCCCTCCACC
TATTGTGGACAAGATCTTTATGGACACATTGTCTTTCTGAGAATTCTACCGGGTAGGGGAGGCGCTTTTC
CCAAGGCAGTCTGGAGCATGCGCTTTAGCAGCCCCGCTGGGCACTTGGCGCTACACAAGTGGCCTCTGGC
CTCGCACACATTCCACATCCACCGGTAGGCGCCAACCGGCTCCGTTCTTTGGTGGCCCCTTCGCGCCACC
TTCTACTCCTCCCCTAGTCAGGAAGTTCCCCCCCGCCCCGCAGCTCGCGTCGTGCAGGACGTGACAAATG
GAAGTAGCACGTCTCACTAGTCTCGTGCAGATGGACAGCACCGCTGAGCAATGGAAGCGGGTAGGCCTTT
GGGGCAGCGGCCAATAGCAGCTTTGCTCCTTCGCTTTCTGGGCTCAGGGGCGGGGCGGGCGCCCGAAGGT
CCTCCGGAGGCCCGGCATTCTGCACGCTTCAAAAGCGCACGTCTGCCGCGCTGTTCTCCTCTTCCTCATC
TCCGGGCCTTTCGACCTGCAGCCCAAGCTTACCATGACCGAGTACAAGCCCACGGTGCGCCTCGCCACCC
GCGACGACGTCCCCAGGGCCGTACGCACCCTCGCCGCCGCGTTCGCCGACTACCCCGCCACGCGCCACAC
CGTCGATCCGGACCGCCACATCGAGCGGGTCACCGAGCTGCAAGAACTCTTCCTCACGCGCGTCGGGCTC
GACATCGGCAAGGTGTGGGTCGCGGACGACGGCGCCGCGGTGGCGGTCTGGACCACGCCGGAGAGCGTCG
AAGCGGGGGCGGTGTTCGCCGAGATCGGCCCGCGCATGGCCGAGTTGAGCGGTTCCCGGCTGGCCGCGCA
GCAACAGATGGAAGGCCTCCTGGCGCCGCACCGGCCCAAGGAGCCCGCGTGGTTCCTGGCCACCGTCGGC
GTCTCGCCCGACCACCAGGGCAAGGGTCTGGGCAGCGCCGTCGTGCTCCCCGGAGTGGAGGCGGCCGAGC
GCGCCGGGGTGCCCGCCTTCCTGGAGACCTCCGCGCCCCGCAACCTCCCCTTCTACGAGCGGCTCGGCTT
CACCGTCACCGCCGACGTCGAGGTGCCCGAAGGACCGCGCACCTGGTGCATGACCCGCAAGCCCGGTGCC
TGACGCCCGCCCCACGACCCGCAGCGCCCGACCGAAAGGAGCGCACGACCCCATGCATCCAATTCCGCCC
CCCCCCCCTAACGTTACTGGCCGAAGCCGCTTGGAATAAGGCCGGTGTGCGTTTGTCTATATGTTATTTT
CCACCATATTGCCGTCTTTTGGCAATGTGAGGGCCCGGAAACCTGGCCCTGTCTTCTTGACGAGCATTCC
TAGGGGTCTTTCCCCTCTCGCCAAAGGAATGCAAGGTCTGTTGAATGTCGTGAAGGAAGCAGTTCCTCTG
GAAGCTTCTTGAAGACAAACAACGTCTGTAGCGACCCTTTGCAGGCAGCGGAACCCCCCACCTGGCGACA
GGTGCCTCTGCGGCCAAAAGCCACGTGTATAAGATACACCTGCAAAGGCGGCACAACCCCAGTGCCACGT
TGTGAGTTGGATAGTTGTGGAAAGAGTCAAATGGCTCTCCTCAAGCGTATTCAACAAGGGGCTGAAGGAT
GCCCAGAAGGTACCCCATTGTATGGGATCTGATCTGGGGCCTCGGTGCACATGCTTTACATGTGTTTAGT
CGAGGTTAAAAAAACGTCTAGGCCCCCCGAACCACGGGGACGTGGTTTTCCTTTGAAAAACACGATGATA
ATATGGCCACAACCATGGTGAGCAAGGGCGAGGAGCTGTTCACCGGGGTGGTGCCCATCCTGGTCGAGCT
GGACGGCGACGTAAACGGCCACAAGTTCAGCGTGTCTGGCGAGGGCGAGGGCGATGCCACCTACGGCAAG
CTGACCCTGAAGTTCATCTGCACCACCGGCAAGCTGCCCGTGCCCTGGCCCACCCTCGTGACCACCCTGA
CCTACGGCGTGCAGTGCTTCAGCCGCTACCCCGACCACATGAAGCAGCACGACTTCTTCAAGTCCGCCAT
GCCCGAAGGCTACGTCCAGGAGCGCACCATCTTCTTCAAGGACGACGGCAACTACAAGACCCGCGCCGAG
GTGAAGTTCGAGGGCGACACCCTGGTGAACCGCATCGAGCTGAAGGGCATCGACTTCAAGGAGGACGGCA
ACATCCTGGGGCACAAGCTGGAGTACAACTACAACAGCCACAACGTCTATATCATGGCCGACAAGCAGAA
GAACGGCATCAAGGCGAACTTCAAGATCCGCCACAACATCGAGGACGGCAGCGTGCAGCTCGCCGACCAC
TACCAGCAGAACACCCCCATCGGCGACGGCCCCGTGCTGCTGCCCGACAACCACTACCTGAGCACCCAGT
CCGCCCTGAGCAAAGACCCCAACGAGAAGCGCGATCACATGGTCCTGCTGGAGTTCGTGACCGCCGCCGG
GATCACTCTCGGCATGGACGAGCTGTACAAGTAATGAATTAATTAAGAATTATCAAGCTTATCGATACCG
TCGACCTGCAGCCAAGCTTATCGATAAAATAAAAGATTTTATTTAGTCTCCAGAAAAAGGGGGGAATGAA
AGACCCCACCTGTAGGTTTGGCAAGCTAGCTTAAGTAACGCCATTTTGCAAGGCATGGAAAATACATAAC
TGAGAATAGAGAAGTTCAGATCAAGGTTAGGAACAGAGAGACAGCAGAATATGGGCCAAACAGGATATCT
GTGGTAAGCAGTTCCTGCCCCGGCTCAGGGCCAAGAACAGATGGTCCCCAGATGCGGTCCCGCCCTCAGC
AGTTTCTAGAGAACCATCAGATGTTTCCAGGGTGCCCCAAGGACCTGAAATGACCCTGTGCCTTATTTGA
ACTAACCAATCAGTTCGCTTCTCGCTTCTGTTCGCGCGCTTCTGCTCCCCGAGCTCAATAAAAGAGCCCA
CAACCCCTCACTCGGCGCGCCAGTCCTCCGATAGACTGCGTCGCCCGGGTACCCGTGTATCCAATAAACC
CTCTTGCAGTTGCATCCGACTTGTGGTCTCGCTGTTCCTTGGGAGGGTCTCCTCTGAGTGATTGACTACC
CGTCAGCGGGGGTCTTTCATGGGTAACAGTTTCTTGAAGTTGGAGAACAACATTCTGAGGGTAGGAGTCG
AATATTAAGTAATCCTGACTCAATTAGCCACTGTTTTGAATCCACATACTCCAATACTCCTGAAATAGTT
CATTATGGACAGCGCAGAAAGAGCTGGGGAGAATTGTGAAATTGTTATCCGCTCACAATTCCACACAACA
TACGAGCCGGAAGCATAAAGTGTAAAGCCTGGGGTGCCTAATGAGTGAGCTAACTCACATTAATTGCGTT
GCGCTCACTGCCCGCTTTCCAGTCGGGAAACCTGTCGTGCCAGCTGCATTAATGAATCGGCCAACGCGCG
GGGAGAGGCGGTTTGCGTATTGGGCGCTCTTCCGCTTCCTCGCTCACTGACTCGCTGCGCTCGGTCGTTC
GGCTGCGGCGAGCGGTATCAGCTCACTCAAAGGCGGTAATACGGTTATCCACAGAATCAGGGGATAACGC
AGGAAAGAACATGTGAGCAAAAGGCCAGCAAAAGGCCAGGAACCGTAAAAAGGCCGCGTTGCTGGCGTTT
TTCCATAGGCTCCGCCCCCCTGACGAGCATCACAAAAATCGACGCTCAAGTCAGAGGTGGCGAAACCCGA
CAGGACTATAAAGATACCAGGCGTTTCCCCCTGGAAGCTCCCTCGTGCGCTCTCCTGTTCCGACCCTGCC
GCTTACCGGATACCTGTCCGCCTTTCTCCCTTCGGGAAGCGTGGCGCTTTCTCATAGCTCACGCTGTAGG
TATCTCAGTTCGGTGTAGGTCGTTCGCTCCAAGCTGGGCTGTGTGCACGAACCCCCCGTTCAGCCCGACC
GCTGCGCCTTATCCGGTAACTATCGTCTTGAGTCCAACCCGGTAAGACACGACTTATCGCCACTGGCAGC
AGCCACTGGTAACAGGATTAGCAGAGCGAGGTATGTAGGCGGTGCTACAGAGTTCTTGAAGTGGTGGCCT
AACTACGGCTACACTAGAAGAACAGTATTTGGTATCTGCGCTCTGCTGAAGCCAGTTACCTTCGGAAAAA
GAGTTGGTAGCTCTTGATCCGGCAAACAAACCACCGCTGGTAGCGGTGGTTTTTTTGTTTGCAAGCAGCA
GATTACGCGCAGAAAAAAAGGATCTCAAGAAGATCCTTTGATCTTTTCTACGGGGTCTGACGCTCAGTGG
AACGAAAACTCACGTTAAGGGATTTTGGTCATGAGATTATCAAAAAGGATCTTCACCTAGATCCTTTTAA
ATTAAAAATGAAGTTTTAAATCAATCTAAAGTATATATGAGTAAACTTGGTCTGACAGTTACCAATGCTT
AATCAGTGAGGCACCTATCTCAGCGATCTGTCTATTTCGTTCATCCATAGTTGCCTGACTCCCCGTCGTG
TAGATAACTACGATACGGGAGGGCTTACCATCTGGCCCCAGTGCTGCAATGATACCGCGAGACCCACGCT
CACCGGCTCCAGATTTATCAGCAATAAACCAGCCAGCCGGAAGGGCCGAGCGCAGAAGTGGTCCTGCAAC
TTTATCCGCCTCCATCCAGTCTATTAATTGTTGCCGGGAAGCTAGAGTAAGTAGTTCGCCAGTTAATAGT
TTGCGCAACGTTGTTGCCATTGCTACAGGCATCGTGGTGTCACGCTCGTCGTTTGGTATGGCTTCATTCA
GCTCCGGTTCCCAACGATCAAGGCGAGTTACATGATCCCCCATGTTGTGCAAAAAAGCGGTTAGCTCCTT
CGGTCCTCCGATCGTTGTCAGAAGTAAGTTGGCCGCAGTGTTATCACTCATGGTTATGGCAGCACTGCAT
AATTCTCTTACTGTCATGCCATCCGTAAGATGCTTTTCTGTGACTGGTGAGTACTCAACCAAGTCATTCT
GAGAATAGTGTATGCGGCGACCGAGTTGCTCTTGCCCGGCGTCAATACGGGATAATACCGCGCCACATAG
CAGAACTTTAAAAGTGCTCATCATTGGAAAACGTTCTTCGGGGCGAAAACTCTCAAGGATCTTACCGCTG
TTGAGATCCAGTTCGATGTAACCCACTCGTGCACCCAACTGATCTTCAGCATCTTTTACTTTCACCAGCG
TTTCTGGGTGAGCAAAAACAGGAAGGCAAAATGCCGCAAAAAAGGGAATAAGGGCGACACGGAAATGTTG
AATACTCATACTCTTCCTTTTTCAATATTATTGAAGCATTTATCAGGGTTATTGTCTCATGAGCGGATAC
ATATTTGAATGTATTTAGAAAAATAAACAAATAGGGGTTCCGCGCACATTTCCCCGAAAAGTGCCACCTG
ACGTCTAAGAAACCATTATTATCATGACATTAACCTATAAAAATAGGCGTATCACGAGGCCCTTTCGTCT
CGCGCGTTTCGGTGATGACGGTGAAAACCTCTGACACATGCAGCTCCCGGAGACGGTCACAGCTTGTCTG
TAAGCGGATGCCGGGAGCAGACAAGCCCGTCAGGGCGCGTCAGCGGGTGTTGGCGGGTGTCGGGGCTGGC
TTAACTATGCGGCATCAGAGCAGATTGTACTGAGAGTGCACCATATGCGGTGTGAAATACCGCACAGATG
CGTAAGGAGAAAATACCGCATCAGGCGCCATTCGCCATTCAGGCTGCGCAACTGTTGGGAAGGGCGATCG
GTGCGGGCCTCTTCGCTATTACGCCAGCTGGCGAAAGGGGGATGTGCTGCAAGGCGATTAAGTTGGGTAA
CGCCAGGGTTTTCCCAGTCACGACGTTGTAAAACGACGGCGCAAGGAATGGTGCATGCAAGGAGATGGCG
CCCAACAGTCCCCCGGCCACGGGGCCTGCCACCATACCCACGCCGAAACAAGCGCTCATGAGCCCGAAGT
GGCGAGCCCGATCTTCCCCATCGGTGATGTCGGCGATATAGGCGCCAGCAACCGCACCTGTGGCGCCGGT
GATGCCGGCCACGATGCGTCCGGCGTAGAGGCGATTAGTCCAATTTGTTAAAGACAGGATATCAGTGGTC
CAGGCTCTAGTTTTGACTCAACAATATCACCAGCTGAAGCCTATAGAGTACGAGCCATAGATAAAATAAA
AGATTTTATTTAGTCTCCAGAAAAAGGGGGGAA
